Addgene plasmid #14550: pMSCV neo KD Akt1
Depositing lab: Joan Brugge. Depositing organization: Harvard Medical School. Publication: Distinct roles of Akt1 and Akt2 in regulating cell migration and epithelial-mesenchymal transition. Irie HY, Pearline RV, Grueneberg D, Hsia M, Ravichandran P, Kothari N, Natesan S, Brugge JS. J Cell Biol. 2005 Dec 19. 171(6):1023-34. 10.1083/jcb.200505087 PubMed 16365168.
Backbone
  Vector backbone: pMSCV neo
  Backbone manufacturer: BD Biosciences
  Backbone size w/o insert (bp): 6500
  Vector type: Mammalian Expression, Retroviral
  Selectable markers: Neomycin (select with G418)
Growth in bacteria
  Bacterial resistance: Ampicillin, 100 μg/mL
  Growth temperature: 37°C
  Growth strain: DH5alpha
  Copy number: High Copy
Gene/Insert
  Gene/Insert name: Akt1 KD (alt name: Akt1)
  Species: M. musculus (mouse)
  Mutation: Kinase Dead Mutant: K179M
  Entrez Gene: Akt1 (a.k.a. Akt, LTR-akt, PKB, PKB/Akt, PKBalpha, Rac)
  Tag / fusion protein: HA tag
  Cloning method: Restriction Enzyme
  Sequencing primers: 5′ MSCV; 3′ MSCV rev
Resource information
  A portion of this plasmid was derived from a plasmid made by: Philip Tsichlis
Terms and licenses: Academic/Nonprofit Terms; Industry Terms: Not Available to Industry
How to cite: pMSCV neo KD Akt1 was a gift from Joan Brugge (Addgene plasmid # 14550 ; http://n2t.net/addgene:14550 ; RRID:Addgene_14550)
