[The description below was written by a language model from this plasmid's Addgene catalogue record.]
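Description:
pMSCV neo KD Akt1 is a retroviral mammalian expression plasmid built on the commercial pMSCV neo backbone (about 6.5 kb without insert), a murine stem cell virus-derived vector. It is propagated in E. coli as a high-copy plasmid under ampicillin selection. Transduced or transfected mammalian cells are selected with G418 through the vector's neomycin resistance marker. No feature table accompanies the record, so individual elements are not itemised. In MSCV-type vectors generally, the insert sits between the viral long terminal repeats and is transcribed from the 5′ LTR. A packaging signal allows the genomic RNA to be encapsidated when the plasmid is introduced into a retroviral packaging cell line, giving replication-defective virus that integrates stably into target cells.

The payload is mouse Akt1 (also known as PKB or PKBalpha) carrying the K179M substitution. This replaces the lysine in the kinase domain needed for ATP binding and yields a kinase-dead protein. The insert is fused to an HA epitope tag, which lets the exogenous protein be detected or immunoprecipitated separately from endogenous Akt. The record does not state whether the tag is at the N or C terminus. The insert was introduced by restriction enzyme cloning, and part of the plasmid derives from an earlier construct made in another laboratory.

The associated publication examined the distinct roles of Akt1 and Akt2 in cell migration and epithelial-mesenchymal transition. The construct therefore suits stable expression of catalytically inactive Akt1, for example as a negative control alongside wild-type or active Akt1, or to test whether a phenotype depends on Akt1 kinase activity.
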