>Addgene plasmid #14550 | pMSCV neo KD Akt1 | addgene partial sequence | sequence record 21356 | 14550 with pLXSN5'
CCCTCACTCCTTCTCTAGGCGCCGGAATTCGTTAACCTCGACATGTACCCATACGATGTTCCAGATTACG
CTTCTAGAATGAACGACGTAGCCATTGTGAAGGAGGGCTGGCTGCACAAACGAGGGGAATATATTAAAAC
CTGGCGGCCACGCTACTTCCTCCTCAAGAACGATGGCACCTTTATTGGCTACAAGGAACGGCCTCAGGAT
GTGGATCAGCGAGAGTCCCCACTCAACAACTTCTCAGTGGCACAATGCCAGCTGATGAAGACAGAGCGGC
CAAGGCCCAACACCTTTATCATCCGCTGCCTGCAGTGGACCACAGTCATTGAGCGCACCTTCCATGTGGA
AACGCCTGAGGAGCGGGAAGAATGGGCCACCGCCATTCAGACTGTGGCCGATGGACTCAAGAGGCAGGAA
GAAGAGACGATGGACTTCCGATCAGGCTCACCCAGTGACAACTCAGGGGCTGAAGAGATGGAGGTGTCCC
TGGCCAAGCCCAAGCACCGTGTGACCATGAACGAGTTTGAGTACCTGAAACTACTGGGCAAGGGCACCTT
TGGGAAAGTGATTCTGGTGAAAGAGAAGGCCACAGGCCGCTACTATGCCATGATGATCCTCAAGAAGGAG
GTCATCGTCGCCAAGGATGAGGTTGCCCACACGCTTACTGAGAACCGTGTCCTGCAGAACTCTAGGCATC
CCTTCCTTACGGCCCTCAAGTACTCATTCCAGACCCACGACCGCCTCTGCTTTGTCATGGAGTATGCC
